Addgene plasmid #20885: pGL-Rbl2
Depositing lab: Robert Blelloch. Depositing organization: University of California, San Francisco (UCSF). Publication: Embryonic stem cell-specific microRNAs regulate the G1-S transition and promote rapid proliferation. Wang Y, Baskerville S, Shenoy A, Babiarz JE, Baehner L, Blelloch R. Nat Genet. 2008 Dec . 40(12):1478-83. 10.1038/ng.250 PubMed 18978791.
Backbone
  Vector backbone: pGL3-Control
  Backbone manufacturer: Promega
  Backbone size w/o insert (bp): 5256
  Vector type: Mammalian Expression, Luciferase
Growth in bacteria
  Bacterial resistance: Ampicillin, 100 μg/mL
  Growth temperature: 37°C
  Growth strain: DH5alpha
  Copy number: High Copy
Gene/Insert
  Gene/Insert name: Rbl2 (p130) 3'UTR
  Species: M. musculus (mouse)
  Insert size (bp): 1400
  GenBank ID: NM_011250
  Entrez Gene: Rbl2 (a.k.a. PRB2, RBR-2, Rb2, p130)
  Cloning method: Restriction Enzyme; 5′ cloning site XbaI (not destroyed); 3′ cloning site XbaI (not destroyed)
  Sequencing primers: 5′ GGAAAACTCGACGCAAGA; 3′ CACATTTGTAGAGGTTTTACTTGCT
Terms and licenses: Academic/Nonprofit Terms; Industry Terms: Not Available to Industry
How to cite: pGL-Rbl2 was a gift from Robert Blelloch (Addgene plasmid # 20885 ; http://n2t.net/addgene:20885 ; RRID:Addgene_20885)
