[The description below was written by a language model from this plasmid's Addgene catalogue record.]
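Description:
pGL-Rbl2 is a mammalian luciferase reporter plasmid built on the Promega pGL3-Control backbone (about 5.3 kb without insert). It is propagated in E. coli as a high-copy plasmid under ampicillin selection. The record does not include a feature table. As a standard vector, however, pGL3-Control carries a firefly luciferase gene expressed constitutively from SV40 promoter and enhancer elements, followed by an SV40 late polyadenylation signal. No mammalian selection marker is recorded, which is consistent with use by transient transfection.

The insert is an approximately 1.4 kb fragment of the 3' untranslated region of mouse Rbl2, also known as p130, a member of the retinoblastoma family of pocket proteins. It was cloned into an XbaI site, and the site is retained at both ends. In pGL3-Control this site lies immediately downstream of the luciferase stop codon, so the Rbl2 sequence becomes the 3'UTR of the luciferase transcript. Because the same enzyme was used at both ends, the cloning was not directional. The record does not explicitly state the insert orientation, though a sense orientation would be needed for its function as a UTR reporter.

Placing the UTR after luciferase puts the reporter output under whatever post-transcriptional control acts on the Rbl2 3'UTR, while transcription stays constant. The associated publication concerns embryonic stem cell-specific microRNAs that regulate the G1-S transition. The plasmid is therefore suited to testing whether such microRNAs directly target Rbl2, with reduced luciferase activity on co-introduction of a microRNA indicating repression through the UTR. Such assays are usually normalised to a co-transfected control reporter.
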