>Addgene plasmid #20885 | pGL-Rbl2 | addgene partial sequence | sequence record 26665 | 20885 with Luc-F
TGTTTGTGGANGAGTACCGAAAGGTCTTACCGGAAAACTCGACGCAAGAAAAATCAGAGAGATCCTCATA
AAGGCCAAGAAGGGCGGAAAGATCGCCGTGTAATTCTAGGCGTTCTAGAGGTTAGTGTCCAGGAGGAAAC
TGTCTTCACATGAACTGGTTAGCAGGACTTAATGCATGCAGGACTACGGAACCTTGCTCCTGAATCCAGC
AACTGATTAAAGGAGGGGATAAAAGGGAAGCGCTTCTGACTCAGTGTGGCAGCAAATGCCTGGTATCCCA
TCACCCAAGGGGTAGGGGACAAGAGGACCAGGAGTTTAAGGCCAACCTGAGCAATACAGCATGTCTGAGG
GCAACTTGGACTACATGTAACCCTTACTCAAAAACAAAGAACCGGAAGGGATGTTTTGGTAAGAAATCAG
ACTTATCTCACTGTCCTTTGACTATTTTTCATCCCAGTTGCCTCTTCCTCTACTTAGTGCTTACCTTCAA
CACGGCTCAGAATCCAAACTTGGGGTTTTGAACTCTGGCAAACTTTTACAAGTACTGCAGGAAGCAAATC
TTTAGAGGCTTTTGTAGGTAGGCCCCANGAGAGGANCTGTATTT
